Addgene plasmid #81374: pDONR223_DNASE2_p.Y182H
Purpose: Gateway Donor vector containing DNASE2 , part of the Target Accelerator Plasmid Collection.
Depositing lab: Jesse Boehm & William Hahn & David Root. Depositing organization: Broad Institute. Publication: Systematic Functional Interrogation of Rare Cancer Variants Identifies Oncogenic Alleles. Kim E, Ilic N, Shrestha Y, Zou L, Kamburov A, Zhu C, Yang X, Lubonja R, Tran N, Nguyen C, Lawrence MS, Piccioni F, Bagul M, Doench JG, Chouinard CR, Wu X, Hogstrom L, Natoli T, Tamayo P, Horn H, Corsello SM, Lage K, Root DE, Subramanian A, Golub TR, Getz G, Boehm JS, Hahn WC. Cancer Discov. 2016 Jul;6(7):714-26. doi: 10.1158/2159-8290.CD-16-0160. Epub 2016 May 4. PubMed 27147599.
Backbone
  Vector backbone: pDONR223
  Backbone manufacturer: Invitrogen
  Backbone size w/o insert (bp): 2790
  Vector type: Gateway Entry vector
Growth in bacteria
  Bacterial resistance: Spectinomycin, 50 μg/mL
  Growth temperature: 37°C
  Growth strain: DH5alpha
  Copy number: High Copy
Gene/Insert
  Gene/Insert name: DNASE2
  Species: H. sapiens (human)
  Mutation: Y182H
  GenBank ID: NM_001375.2
  Entrez Gene: DNASE2 (a.k.a. DNASE2A, DNL, DNL2)
  Promoter: None
  Cloning method: Gateway Cloning
  Sequencing primers: 5′ M13pUC-fwd; 3′ M13-Rev
Terms and licenses: Academic/Nonprofit Terms; Industry Terms: Not Available to Industry
Depositor comments: Closed state: stop codon immediately follows insert
How to cite: pDONR223_DNASE2_p.Y182H was a gift from Jesse Boehm & William Hahn & David Root (Addgene plasmid # 81374 ; http://n2t.net/addgene:81374 ; RRID:Addgene_81374)
