[The description below was written by a language model from this plasmid's Addgene catalogue record and pLannotate feature annotations shown in this document.]
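Description:
pDONR223_DNASE2_p.Y182H is a Gateway entry clone built on the Invitrogen pDONR223 backbone. It carries the human DNASE2 open reading frame with a tyrosine-to-histidine substitution at residue 182. It is a bacterial propagation and shuttling plasmid rather than an expression vector. It replicates in E. coli from a high-copy ColE1/pUC-type origin and is selected with spectinomycin through the aadA (SmR) aminoglycoside adenylyltransferase gene. The feature table suggests this gene sits downstream of a class 1 integron Pc promoter fragment and a remnant of a gentamicin resistance gene. rrnB T1 and T2 terminators lie upstream of the cloning region and help insulate it from read-through transcription. Small lacZα and lacI fragments are backbone remnants with no evident function.

The roughly 1.1 kb DNASE2 coding sequence is flanked by two attL recombination sites. The annotation software labels both as attL3, but they function as the pair of LR sites that direct transfer of the insert into any attR-containing destination vector using LR Clonase. The record lists no promoter for the insert; a T7 promoter lies just outside one attL site, on the opposite strand to the ORF. The clone is in the "closed" configuration, with a stop codon immediately after the insert, so it yields native or N-terminally tagged protein but not C-terminal fusions. DNASE2 encodes the acid DNase that degrades double-stranded DNA, including nuclear DNA from apoptotic cells and erythroid precursors. This variant belongs to the Target Accelerator Plasmid Collection, created for systematic functional testing of rare cancer-associated alleles. It is meant to be moved into expression vectors for comparison with the wild-type gene.
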