Features (pLannotate 1.2.2; 12 found; start..end, strand, type, name):
     38..74      -  CDS            lacZα (fragment): LacZα fragment of β-galactosidase; lacZ fragment
     91..186     +  protein_bind   attL3: mutant version of attL; recombination site for the Gateway® LR reaction LR Clonase™
    192..1271    +  CDS            DNASE2: DNS2A_HUMAN - Also known as DNASE2A, DNL2. Experimental evidence at protein level: Swiss-Prot protein existence level 1. Hydrolyzes DNA under acidic conditions with a preference for double-stranded DNA. Plays a major role in the degradation of nuclear DNA in cellular apoptosis during development. Necessary for proper fetal development and for definitive erythropoiesis in fetal liver, where it degrades nuclear DNA expelled from erythroid precursor cells. From Homo sapiens (Human).
   1279..1374    -  protein_bind   attL3: mutant version of attL; recombination site for the Gateway® LR reaction LR Clonase™
   1393..1411    -  promoter       T7 promoter: promoter for bacteriophage T7 RNA polymerase
   1601..1624    +  promoter       Pc promoter (fragment): intI1 (promoter lies within the coding sequence); class 1 integron promoter
   1800..1856    +  CDS            GmR (fragment): gentamycin acetyltransferase; aacC1; confers resistance to gentamycin
   1863..2654    +  CDS            SmR: aminoglycoside adenylyltransferase (Murphy, 1985); aadA; confers resistance to spectinomycin and streptomycin
   2747..3335    +  rep_origin     ori: high-copy-number ColE1/pMB1/pBR322/pUC origin of replication
   3518..3610    +  CDS            lacI (fragment): lac repressor; lacI; The lac repressor binds to the lac operator to inhibit transcription in E. coli. This inhibition can be relieved by adding lactose or isopropyl-β-D-thiogalactopyranoside (IPTG).
   3665..3692    -  terminator     rrnB T2 terminator: transcription terminator T2 from the E. coli rrnB gene
   3824..3867    +  terminator     rrnB T1 terminator: Escherichia coli rrnB; transcription terminator T1 from the E. coli rrnB gene
>Addgene plasmid #81374 | pDONR223_DNASE2_p.Y182H | addgene full sequence | sequence record 167797 | Addgene NGS Result
GGCAGTTCCCTACTCTCGCGTTAACGCTAGCATGGATGTTTTCCCAGTCACGACGTTGTAAAACGACGGC
CAGTCTTAAGCTCGGGCCCCAAATAATGATTTTATTTTGACTGATAGTGACCTGTTCGTTGCAACAAATT
GATGAGCAATGCTTTTTTATAATGCCAACTTTGTACAAAAAAGTTGGCACCATGATCCCGCTGCTGCTGG
CAGCGCTGCTGTGCGTCCCCGCCGGGGCCCTGACCTGCTACGGGGACTCCGGGCAGCCTGTAGACTGGTT
CGTGGTCTACAAGCTGCCAGCTCTTAGAGGGTCCGGGGAGGCGGCGCAGAGAGGGCTGCAGTACAAGTAT
CTGGACGAGAGCTCCGGAGGCTGGCGGGACGGCAGGGCACTCATCAACAGCCCGGAGGGGGCCGTGGGCC
GAAGCCTGCAGCCGCTGTACCGGAGCAACACCAGCCAGCTCGCCTTCCTGCTCTACAATGACCAACCGCC
TCAACCCAGCAAGGCTCAGGACTCTTCCATGCGTGGGCACACGAAGGGTGTCCTGCTCCTTGACCACGAT
GGGGGCTTCTGGCTGGTCCACAGTGTACCTAACTTCCCTCCACCGGCCTCCTCTGCTGCATACAGCTGGC
CTCATAGCGCCTGTACCTACGGGCAGACCCTGCTCTGTGTGTCTTTTCCCTTCGCTCAGTTCTCGAAGAT
GGGCAAGCAGCTGACCTACACCTACCCCTGGGTCCATAACTACCAGCTGGAAGGGATCTTTGCCCAGGAA
TTCCCCGACTTGGAGAATGTGGTCAAGGGCCACCACGTTAGCCAAGAACCCTGGAACAGCAGCATCACAC
TCACATCCCAGGCCGGGGCTGTTTTCCAGAGCTTTGCCAAGTTCAGCAAATTTGGAGATGACCTGTACTC
CGGCTGGTTGGCAGCAGCCCTTGGTACCAACCTGCAGGTCCAGTTCTGGCACAAAACTGTAGGCATCCTG
CCCTCTAACTGCTCGGATATCTGGCAGGTTCTGAATGTGAACCAGATAGCTTTCCCTGGACCAGCCGGCC
CAAGCTTCAACAGCACAGAGGACCACTCCAAATGGTGCGTGTCCCCAAAAGGGCCCTGGACCTGCGTGGG
TGACATGAATCGGAACCAGGGAGAGGAGCAACGGGGTGGGGGCACACTGTGTGCCCAGCTGCCAGCCCTC
TGGAAAGCCTTCCAGCCGCTGGTGAAGAACTACCAGCCCTGTAATGGCATGGCCAGGAAGCCCAGCAGAG
CTTATAAGATCTGATTGCCAACTTTCTTGTACAAAGTTGGCATTATAAGAAAGCATTGCTTATCAATTTG
TTGCAACGAACAGGTCACTATCAGTCAAAATAAAATCATTATTTGCCATCCAGCTGATATCCCCTATAGT
GAGTCGTATTACATGGTCATAGCTGTTTCCTGGCAGCTCTGGCCCGTGTCTCAAAATCTCTGATGTTACA
TTGCACAAGATAAAAATATATCATCATGCCTCCTCTAGACCAGCCAGGACAGAAATGCCTCGACTTCGCT
GCTACCCAAGGTTGCCGGGTGACGCACACCGTGGAAACGGATGAAGGCACGAACCCAGTGGACATAAGCC
TGTTCGGTTCGTAAGCTGTAATGCAAGTAGCGTATGCGCTCACGCAACTGGTCCAGAACCTTGACCGAAC
GCAGCGGTGGTAACGGCGCAGTGGCGGTTTTCATGGCTTGTTATGACTGTTTTTTTGGGGTACAGTCTAT
GCCTCGGGCATCCAAGCAGCAAGCGCGTTACGCCGTGGGTCGATGTTTGATGTTATGGAGCAGCAACGAT
GTTACGCAGCAGGGCAGTCGCCCTAAAACAAAGTTAAACATTATGAGGGAAGCGGTGATCGCCGAAGTAT
CGACTCAACTATCAGAGGTAGTTGGCGTCATCGAGCGCCATCTCGAACCGACGTTGCTGGCCGTACATTT
GTACGGCTCCGCAGTGGATGGCGGCCTGAAGCCACACAGTGATATTGATTTGCTGGTTACGGTGACCGTA
AGGCTTGATGAAACAACGCGGCGAGCTTTGATCAACGACCTTTTGGAAACTTCGGCTTCCCCTGGAGAGA
GCGAGATTCTCCGCGCTGTAGAAGTCACCATTGTTGTGCACGACGACATCATTCCGTGGCGTTATCCAGC
TAAGCGCGAACTGCAATTTGGAGAATGGCAGCGCAATGACATTCTTGCAGGTATCTTCGAGCCAGCCACG
ATCGACATTGATCTGGCTATCTTGCTGACAAAAGCAAGAGAACATAGCGTTGCCTTGGTAGGTCCAGCGG
CGGAGGAACTCTTTGATCCGGTTCCTGAACAGGATCTATTTGAGGCGCTAAATGAAACCTTAACGCTATG
GAACTCGCCGCCCGACTGGGCTGGCGATGAGCGAAATGTAGTGCTTACGTTGTCCCGCATTTGGTACAGC
GCAGTAACCGGCAAAATCGCGCCGAAGGATGTCGCTGCCGACTGGGCAATGGAGCGCCTGCCGGCCCAGT
ATCAGCCCGTCATACTTGAAGCTAGACAGGCTTATCTTGGACAAGAAGAAGATCGCTTGGCCTCGCGCGC
AGATCAGTTGGAAGAATTTGTCCACTACGTGAAAGGCGAGATCACCAAGGTAGTCGGCAAATAACCCTCG
AGCCACCCATGACCAAAATCCCTTAACGTGAGTTACGCGTCGTTCCACTGAGCGTCAGACCCCGTAGAAA
AGATCAAAGGATCTTCTTGAGATCCTTTTTTTCTGCGCGTAATCTGCTGCTTGCAAACAAAAAAACCACC
GCTACCAGCGGTGGTTTGTTTGCCGGATCAAGAGCTACCAACTCTTTTTCCGAAGGTAACTGGCTTCAGC
AGAGCGCAGATACCAAATACTGTTCTTCTAGTGTAGCCGTAGTTAGGCCACCACTTCAAGAACTCTGTAG
CACCGCCTACATACCTCGCTCTGCTAATCCTGTTACCAGTGGCTGCTGCCAGTGGCGATAAGTCGTGTCT
TACCGGGTTGGACTCAAGACGATAGTTACCGGATAAGGCGCAGCGGTCGGGCTGAACGGGGGGTTCGTGC
ACACAGCCCAGCTTGGAGCGAACGACCTACACCGAACTGAGATACCTACAGCGTGAGCTATGAGAAAGCG
CCACGCTTCCCGAAGGGAGAAAGGCGGACAGGTATCCGGTAAGCGGCAGGGTCGGAACAGGAGAGCGCAC
GAGGGAGCTTCCAGGGGGAAACGCCTGGTATCTTTATAGTCCTGTCGGGTTTCGCCACCTCTGACTTGAG
CGTCGATTTTTGTGATGCTCGTCAGGGGGGCGGAGCCTATGGAAAAACGCCAGCAACGCGGCCTTTTTAC
GGTTCCTGGCCTTTTGCTGGCCTTTTGCTCACATGTTCTTTCCTGCGTTATCCCCTGATTCTGTGGATAA
CCGTATTACCGCCTTTGAGTGAGCTGATACCGCTCGCCGCAGCCGAACGACCGAGCGCAGCGAGTCAGTG
AGCGAGGAAGCGGAAGAGCGCCCAATACGCAAACCGCCTCTCCCCGCGCGTTGGCCGATTCATTAATGCA
GCTGGCACGACAGGTTTCCCGACTGGAAAGCGGGCAGTGAGCGCAACGCAATTAATACGCGTACCGCTAG
CCAGGAAGAGTTTGTAGAAACGCAAAAAGGCCATCCGTCAGGATGGCCTTCTGCTTAGTTTGATGCCTGG
CAGTTTATGGCGGGCGTCCTGCCCGCCACCCTCCGGGCCGTTGCTTCACAACGTTCAAATCCGCTCCCGG
CGGATTTGTCCTACTCAGGAGAGCGTTCACCGACAAACAACAGATAAAACGAAAGGCCCAGTCTTCCGAC
TGAGCCTTTCGTTTTATTTGATGCCT
