>Addgene plasmid #81374 | pDONR223_DNASE2_p.Y182H | depositor partial sequence | sequence record 154693 | Insert sequence
ATGATCCCGCTGCTGCTGGCAGCGCTGCTGTGCGTCCCCGCCGGGGCCCTGACCTGCTACGGGGACTCCG
GGCAGCCTGTAGACTGGTTCGTGGTCTACAAGCTGCCAGCTCTTAGAGGGTCCGGGGAGGCGGCGCAGAG
AGGGCTGCAGTACAAGTATCTGGACGAGAGCTCCGGAGGCTGGCGGGACGGCAGGGCACTCATCAACAGC
CCGGAGGGGGCCGTGGGCCGAAGCCTGCAGCCGCTGTACCGGAGCAACACCAGCCAGCTCGCCTTCCTGC
TCTACAATGACCAACCGCCTCAACCCAGCAAGGCTCAGGACTCTTCCATGCGTGGGCACACGAAGGGTGT
CCTGCTCCTTGACCACGATGGGGGCTTCTGGCTGGTCCACAGTGTACCTAACTTCCCTCCACCGGCCTCC
TCTGCTGCATACAGCTGGCCTCATAGCGCCTGTACCTACGGGCAGACCCTGCTCTGTGTGTCTTTTCCCT
TCGCTCAGTTCTCGAAGATGGGCAAGCAGCTGACCTACACCTACCCCTGGGTCCATAACTACCAGCTGGA
AGGGATCTTTGCCCAGGAATTCCCCGACTTGGAGAATGTGGTCAAGGGCCACCACGTTAGCCAAGAACCC
TGGAACAGCAGCATCACACTCACATCCCAGGCCGGGGCTGTTTTCCAGAGCTTTGCCAAGTTCAGCAAAT
TTGGAGATGACCTGTACTCCGGCTGGTTGGCAGCAGCCCTTGGTACCAACCTGCAGGTCCAGTTCTGGCA
CAAAACTGTAGGCATCCTGCCCTCTAACTGCTCGGATATCTGGCAGGTTCTGAATGTGAACCAGATAGCT
TTCCCTGGACCAGCCGGCCCAAGCTTCAACAGCACAGAGGACCACTCCAAATGGTGCGTGTCCCCAAAAG
GGCCCTGGACCTGCGTGGGTGACATGAATCGGAACCAGGGAGAGGAGCAACGGGGTGGGGGCACACTGTG
TGCCCAGCTGCCAGCCCTCTGGAAAGCCTTCCAGCCGCTGGTGAAGAACTACCAGCCCTGTAATGGCATG
GCCAGGAAGCCCAGCAGAGCTTATAAGATC
